>Addgene plasmid #43589 | III-CTAG | depositor partial sequence | sequence record 58854 | III-CTAG sequence 426 bps
CGTCTCGGCTCACCCCAGAGCAGGTCGTGGCGATCGCAAGCCACGACGGAGGAAAGCAAGCCTTGGAAAC
AGTACAGAGGCTGTTGCCTGTGCTGTGCCAAGCGCACGGACTCACCCCAGAGCAGGTCGTGGCCATTGCC
TCGAATGGAGGGGGCAAACAGGCGTTGGAAACCGTACAACGATTGCTGCCGGTGCTGTGCCAAGCGCACG
GCCTCACCCCAGAGCAGGTCGTGGCAATCGCCTCCAACATTGGCGGGAAACAGGCACTCGAGACTGTCCA
GCGCCTGCTTCCCGTGCTGTGCCAAGCGCACGGATTAACCCCAGAGCAGGTCGTGGCAATCGCGAGCAAT
AACGGCGGAAAACAGGCTTTGGAAACGGTGCAGAGGCTCCTTCCAGTGCTGTGCCAAGCGCACGGACTCA
GAGACG
