>Addgene plasmid #43589 | III-CTAG | addgene partial sequence | sequence record 61554 | M13-F20 5'-TGTAAAACGACGGCCAGT-3'
GCGATTGGGCCCTCTAGATGCATGCTCGAGCGGCCGCCAGTGTGATGGATATCTGCAGAATTCGCCCTTG
CCGTCCTAGCGCGTCTCGGCTCACCCCAGAGCAGGTCGTGGCGATCGCAAGCCACGACGGAGGAAAGCAA
GCCTTGGAAACAGTACAGAGGCTGTTGCCTGTGCTGTGCCAAGCGCACGGACTCACCCCAGAGCAGGTCG
TGGCCATTGCCTCGAATGGAGGGGGCAAACAGGCGTTGGAAACCGTACAACGATTGCTGCCGGTGCTGTG
CCAAGCGCACGGCCTCACCCCAGAGCAGGTCGTGGCAATCGCCTCCAACATTGGCGGGAAACAGGCACTC
GAGACTGTCCAGCGCCTGCTTCCCGTGCTGTGCCAAGCGCACGGATTAACCCCAGAGCAGGTCGTGGCAA
TCGCGAGCAATAACGGCGGAAAACAGGCTTTGGAAACGGTGCAGAGGCTCCTTCCAGTGCTGTGCCAAGC
GCACGGACTCAGAGACGTGGGCACAGGAAAGAAGGGCGAATTCCAGCACACTGGCGGCCGTTACTAGTGG
ATCCGAGCTCGGTACCAAGCTTGATGCATAGCTTGAGTATTCTATAGTGTCACCTAAATAGCTTGGCGTA
ATCATGGTCATAGCTGTTTCCTGTGTGAAATTGTTATCCGCTCACAATTCCACACAACATACGAGCCGGA
AGCATAAAGTGTAAAGCCTGGGGTGCCTAATGAGTGAGCTAACTCACATTAATTGCGTTGCGCTCACTGC
CCGCTTTCCAGTCGGGAAACCTGTCGTGCCAGCTGCATTAATGAATCGGCCAACGCGCGGGGAGAGGCGG
TTTGCGTATTGGGCGCTCTTCCGCTTCCTCGCT
