[The description below was written by a language model from this plasmid's Addgene catalogue record.]
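Description:
III-CTAG is a bacterial cloning plasmid built on the commercial pCRII-TOPO backbone (about 4 kb without insert), into which a 426 bp synthetic fragment was introduced by TOPO cloning. It is a high-copy plasmid maintained in E. coli, and the record lists dual ampicillin and kanamycin resistance, consistent with the two selectable markers carried by this backbone. The insert lies between the T7 and M13-reverse priming sites, which serve as the sequencing entry points at its 5′ and 3′ ends. No feature table is provided, so individual backbone elements beyond those implied by the catalogue fields cannot be confirmed here.

The record does not spell out what the insert encodes beyond its name and synthetic origin. The associated publication describes a TALEN genome-editing system for generating human stem cell-based disease models. In that context, the name suggests a pre-assembled block of TAL effector repeats recognising the four-base sequence CTAG and intended for the third position ("III") in a modular, hierarchical assembly. The insert size is roughly what four repeat units of about 34 amino acids would occupy, but this interpretation is inferred rather than stated. There is no mammalian promoter, reporter or expression cassette indicated, so the plasmid is best understood as a storage and parts vector. It would act as one member of a library of repeat modules that are excised or amplified and joined with others to build a custom TALE DNA-binding array, which is then fused to a nuclease domain in a separate expression vector. Distribution is limited to academic and nonprofit users.
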