Addgene plasmid #43589: III-CTAG
Depositing lab: Chad Cowan & Kiran Musunuru. Depositing organization: Harvard University. Publication: A TALEN Genome-Editing System for Generating Human Stem Cell-Based Disease Models. Ding Q, Lee YK, Schaefer EA, Peters DT, Veres A, Kim K, Kuperwasser N, Motola DL, Meissner TB, Hendriks WT, Trevisan M, Gupta RM, Moisan A, Banks E, Friesen M, Schinzel RT, Xia F, Tang A, Xia Y, Figueroa E, Wann A, Ahfeldt T, Daheron L, Zhang F, Rubin LL, Peng LF, Chung RT, Musunuru K, Cowan CA. Cell Stem Cell. 2012 Dec 12. pii: S1934-5909(12)00645-5. doi: 10.1016/j.stem.2012.11.011. PubMed 23246482.
Backbone
  Vector backbone: pCRII-TOPO
  Backbone manufacturer: Invitrogen
  Backbone size w/o insert (bp): 3973
  Vector type: Bacterial Cloning
Growth in bacteria
  Bacterial resistance: Ampicillin and Kanamycin, 100 & 50 μg/mL
  Growth temperature: 37°C
  Growth strain: Top10
  Copy number: High Copy
Gene/Insert
  Gene/Insert name: III-CTAG
  Species: Synthetic
  Insert size (bp): 426
  Cloning method: TOPO Cloning
  Sequencing primers: 5′ T7; 3′ M13-rev
Terms and licenses: Academic/Nonprofit Terms; Industry Terms: Not Available to Industry
How to cite: III-CTAG was a gift from Chad Cowan & Kiran Musunuru (Addgene plasmid # 43589 ; http://n2t.net/addgene:43589 ; RRID:Addgene_43589)
